Addgene plasmid #114951: AT2G28990 N1_pECIA2
Purpose: Bait vector AT2G28990 N1_pECIA2 should be used with prey vector AT2G28990 N1_pECIA14.
Depositing lab: Youssef Belkhadir. Depositing organization: Gregor Mendel Institute of Molecular Plant Biology. Publication: An extracellular network of Arabidopsis leucine-rich repeat receptor kinases. Smakowska-Luzan E, Mott GA, Parys K, Stegmann M, Howton TC, Layeghifard M, Neuhold J, Lehner A, Kong J, Grunwald K, Weinberger N, Satbhai SB, Mayer D, Busch W, Madalinski M, Stolt-Bergner P, Provart NJ, Mukhtar MS, Zipfel C, Desveaux D, Guttman DS, Belkhadir Y. Nature. 2018 Jan 18;553(7688):342-346. doi: 10.1038/nature25184. Epub 2018 Jan 10. PubMed 29320478.
Backbone
  Vector backbone: pECIA2
  Backbone manufacturer: Chris Garcia (Addgene plasmid # 47032)
  Vector type: Insect Expression
Growth in bacteria
  Bacterial resistance: Ampicillin, 100 μg/mL
  Growth temperature: 37°C
  Growth strain: DH5alpha
  Copy number: High Copy
Gene/Insert
  Gene/Insert name: AT2G28990
  Species: A. thaliana (mustard weed)
  Entrez Gene: AT2G28990 (a.k.a. AT2G28990, T9I4.7, T9I4_7)
  Promoter: Metallothionein (Copper-Inducible)
  Tag / fusion protein: Fc, V5 and hexahistidine tags (C terminal on backbone)
  Cloning method: Ligation Independent Cloning
Terms and licenses: Academic/Nonprofit Terms; Industry Terms: Not Available to Industry
Depositor comments: Plasmid for secreted expression in Drosophila cell culture by induction via CuSO4. Insert is an extracellular domain of indicated LRR-RK, C-terminally tagged with Fc, V5 and hexahistidine tags. Insert Protein Sequence: SLDCGLPSDESPYDDSFNGLTFTSDSTFIQTGKIDSVDKDLNINLSKQYLTLRYFPEGKRNCYSLDVKRGTTYLIVVSFVYGNYDGLNRDPNFDIHLGPNKWKRIDLDGEKEGTREEIIHKARSNSLDICLVKTGETLPIISAIEIRPLRNNTYVTQSGSLMMSFRVYLSNSDASIRYADDVHDRIWSPFNGSSHTHITTDLNINNSNAYEIPKNILQTAAIPRNASAPLIITWDPLPINAEVYLYMHFAEIQTLEANETRQFDVILRGNFNHSGFSPTKLKVFTLYTEEPMKCGSEGCYLQLVKTPNSTLPPLINAIEAYSVIEFSQLETSLSDVDAIKNIKNTYKLNKITWQGDPCLPQDLSWESIRCTYVDGSTSPTIISLDLSKSGLNGSIPQILQNFTQLQELDLSNNSLTGPVPIFLANMKTLSLINLSGNNLSGSVPQALLDKEKEGLVLKLEGNPDLCKSSFCNTEKK
How to cite: AT2G28990 N1_pECIA2 was a gift from Youssef Belkhadir (Addgene plasmid # 114951 ; http://n2t.net/addgene:114951 ; RRID:Addgene_114951)
