[The description below was written by a language model from this plasmid's Addgene catalogue record and pLannotate feature annotations shown in this document.]
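Description:
AT2G28990 N1_pECIA2 is an insect-cell expression plasmid of about 5.7 kb, built on the pECIA2 backbone, that produces a secreted "bait" form of the extracellular domain of the Arabidopsis thaliana leucine-rich repeat receptor kinase AT2G28990. In E. coli it is maintained as a high-copy plasmid through a ColE1/pUC-type origin and selected with ampicillin via the β-lactamase gene. The remaining bacterial annotations (lac promoter and operator, CAP site, and fragments of lacI, lacZα, rop and bom) are backbone remnants with no role in expression of the insert.

The expression cassette is driven by the copper-inducible Drosophila metallothionein promoter, so that adding copper sulfate to Drosophila cell cultures switches on transcription. The open reading frame begins with the Drosophila BiP signal sequence, which routes the protein into the secretory pathway, followed by the receptor ectodomain (inserted by ligation-independent cloning). This is fused at its C terminus to a human IgG1 Fc region, a V5 epitope and a hexahistidine tag. The His tag is stated in the catalogue record but is not separately annotated in the feature table. An SV40 polyadenylation signal lies downstream of the cassette, though it is annotated on the opposite strand.

The Fc portion provides a handle for capture, while V5 and His allow detection and purification. The record specifies that this bait is meant to be used with the corresponding pECIA14 prey vector carrying the same ectodomain. This fits its origin in a study mapping extracellular interactions among Arabidopsis LRR receptor kinases.
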