Features (pLannotate 1.2.2; 18 found; start..end, strand, type, name):
     23..449     +  promoter       MT promoter: Drosophila metallothionein promoter
    467..520     +  sig_peptide    BiP signal sequence: Drosophila BiP signal sequence
    467..1948    +  CDS            Y2899_ARATH (fragment): Experimental evidence at protein level: Swiss-Prot protein existence level 1. From Arabidopsis thaliana (Mouse-ear cress).
   1919..2659    +  CDS            IGHG1 (fragment): IGHG1_HUMAN - Experimental evidence at protein level: Swiss-Prot protein existence level 1. Constant region of immunoglobulin heavy chains. Immunoglobulins, also known as antibodies, are membrane-bound or secreted glycoproteins produced by B lymphocytes. In the recognition phase of humoral immunity, the membrane-bound immunoglobulins serve as receptors which, upon binding of a specific antigen, trigger the clonal expansion and differentiation of B lymphocytes into immunoglobulins- secreting plasma cells. Secreted immunoglobulins mediate the effector phase of humoral immunity, which results in
   2678..2719    +  CDS            V5 tag: epitope tag from simian virus 5
   2819..2953    -  polyA_signal   SV40 poly(A) signal: SV40 polyadenylation signal
   2976..3060    -  CDS            large T antigen (fragment): large T antigen from SV40 (simian virus 40)
   3060..3084    +  misc_feature   MCS (fragment): pUC18/19 multiple cloning site
   3121..3137    -  protein_bind   lac operator: The lac repressor binds to the lac operator to inhibit transcription in E. coli. This inhibition can be relieved by adding lactose or isopropyl-β-D-thiogalactopyranoside (IPTG). lac repressor encoded by lacI
   3145..3175    -  promoter       lac promoter: promoter for the E. coli lac operon
   3190..3211    -  protein_bind   CAP binding site: CAP binding activates transcription in the presence of cAMP. E. coli catabolite activator protein
   3224..3316    -  CDS            lacI (fragment): lac repressor; lacI; The lac repressor binds to the lac operator to inhibit transcription in E. coli. This inhibition can be relieved by adding lactose or isopropyl-β-D-thiogalactopyranoside (IPTG).
   3499..4087    -  rep_origin     ori: high-copy-number ColE1/pMB1/pBR322/pUC origin of replication
   4258..5118    -  CDS            AmpR: β-lactamase; bla; confers resistance to ampicillin, carbenicillin, and related antibiotics
   5119..5223    -  promoter       AmpR promoter: bla
   5318..5353    +  CDS            rop (fragment): Rop protein, which maintains plasmids at low copy number; rop
   5455..5554    +  misc_feature   bom (fragment): basis of mobility region from pBR322
   5560..21      -  CDS            lacZα (fragment) (across the origin): LacZα fragment of β-galactosidase; lacZ fragment
>Addgene plasmid #114951 | AT2G28990 N1_pECIA2 | addgene full sequence | sequence record 296627 | Addgene NGS Result
GTAAAACGACGGCCAGTGAATTAATTCGTTGCAGGACAGGATGTGGTGCCCGATGTGACTAGCTCTTTGC
TGCAGGCCGTCCTATCCTCTGGTTCCGATAAGAGACCCAGAACTCCGGCCCCCCACCGCCCACCGCCACC
CCCATACATATGTGGTACGCAAGTAAGAGTGCCTGCGCATGCCCCATGTGCCCCACCAAGAGCTTTGCAT
CCCATACAAGTCCCCAAAGTGGAGAACCGAACCAATTCTTCGCGGGCAGAACAAAAGCTTCTGCACACGT
CTCCACTCGAATTTGGAGCCGGCCGGCGTGTGCAAAAGAGGTGAATCGAACGAAAGACCCGTGTGTAAAG
CCGCGTTTCCAAAATGTATAAAACCGAGAGCATCTGGCCAATGTGCATCAGTTGTGGTCAGCAGCAAAAT
CAAGTGAATCATCTCAGTGCAACTAAAGGGGGGATCCGATCTCAATATGAAGTTATGCATATTACTGGCC
GTCGTGGCCTTTGTTGGCCTCTCGCTCGGGAGTTTAGATTGTGGATTACCTAGTGACGAATCTCCTTACG
ATGATTCGTTTAACGGATTAACATTCACATCGGATTCCACTTTCATCCAAACAGGAAAAATTGATAGTGT
CGATAAAGATCTTAACATAAACTTATCAAAACAATATTTGACTCTTAGATACTTCCCAGAAGGAAAACGT
AATTGTTATAGTCTTGATGTCAAGCGTGGCACAACTTATCTCATCGTGGTTAGCTTTGTATATGGAAATT
ATGATGGTCTTAACCGTGATCCAAACTTCGATATCCATCTTGGTCCCAATAAGTGGAAAAGAATAGATTT
GGATGGAGAGAAAGAAGGTACAAGAGAAGAGATCATACACAAAGCCAGGTCAAACTCTTTGGATATTTGT
CTTGTTAAGACAGGAGAAACTTTGCCAATAATTTCAGCCATAGAAATACGGCCACTAAGGAATAATACGT
ATGTTACACAATCTGGTTCGCTGATGATGTCTTTCCGGGTTTATCTTAGCAATTCAGATGCATCTATAAG
GTATGCTGATGACGTCCATGATCGTATTTGGTCTCCATTCAACGGATCTTCACATACACATATAACAACT
GATCTCAATATAAACAACTCAAATGCATATGAGATTCCAAAAAATATACTCCAAACTGCTGCCATACCAA
GAAACGCCAGTGCGCCGCTGATTATTACGTGGGATCCACTACCCATTAATGCGGAGGTATACTTGTACAT
GCACTTTGCGGAGATTCAAACCCTTGAAGCCAACGAGACGAGGCAGTTTGACGTTATCTTGAGAGGAAAC
TTTAATCATTCAGGATTTAGTCCAACCAAGTTAAAGGTATTTACATTATACACAGAAGAACCAATGAAAT
GTGGTTCAGAAGGTTGTTATTTACAGCTAGTAAAAACACCGAACTCAACTCTGCCACCTCTGATCAACGC
TATTGAGGCATACAGTGTTATCGAGTTCTCACAATTGGAAACAAGTCTTAGTGATGTGGACGCTATCAAG
AACATCAAAAATACTTATAAGCTGAATAAAATCACTTGGCAAGGAGATCCATGTCTCCCTCAAGATTTGT
CGTGGGAAAGTATTAGATGCACCTACGTAGATGGCTCCACTTCACCAACAATCATTTCCTTAGATTTGTC
GAAAAGTGGATTAAATGGGAGTATACCCCAAATTTTACAAAATTTCACGCAATTACAAGAACTGGACTTA
TCAAATAATAGCTTGACTGGACCGGTGCCTATCTTCCTTGCCAACATGAAAACGTTATCTTTAATAAACT
TAAGTGGGAACAATCTCAGTGGTTCAGTTCCTCAAGCTCTTCTTGACAAAGAAAAAGAAGGACTTGTGTT
AAAACTTGAAGGAAATCCAGATTTGTGCAAATCCAGTTTTTGCAATACCGAAAAGAAACTGGAGGTGCTG
TTCCAGGGACCAGGGAGCGACAAAACTCACACATGCCCACCGTGCCCAGCACCTGAACTCCTGGGGGGAC
CGTCAGTCTTCCTCTTCCCCCCAAAACCCAAGGACACCCTCATGATCTCCCGGACCCCTGAGGTCACATG
CGTGGTGGTGGACGTGAGCCACGAAGACCCTGAGGTCAAGTTCAACTGGTACGTGGACGGCGTGGAGGTG
CATAATGCCAAGACAAAGCCGCGGGAGGAGCAGTACAACAGCACGTACCGTGTGGTCAGCGTCCTCACCG
TCCTGCACCAGGACTGGCTGAATGGCAAGGAGTACAAGTGCAAGGTCTCCAACAAAGCCCTCCCAGCCCC
CATCGAGAAAACCATCTCCAAAGCCAAAGGGCAGCCCCGAGAACCACAGGTGTACACCCTGCCCCCATCC
CGGGAGGAGATGACCAAGAACCAGGTCAGCCTGACCTGCCTGGTCAAAGGCTTCTATCCCAGCGACATCG
CCGTGGAGTGGGAGAGCAATGGGCAGCCGGAGAACAACTACAAGACCACGCCTCCCGTGCTGGACTCCGA
CGGCTCCTTCTTCCTCTACAGCAAGCTCACCGTGGACAAGAGCAGGTGGCAGCAGGGGAACGTCTTCTCA
TGCTCCGTGATGCATGAGGGTCTGCACAACCACTACACGCAGAAGAGCCTCTCCCTGTCTCCGGGTAAAT
CTAGAGGGCCCTTCGAAGGTAAGCCTATCCCTAACCCTCTCCTCGGTCTCGATTCTACGCGTACCGGTCA
TCATCACCATCACCATTGAGTTTAAACCCGCTGATCAGCCTCGACTGTGCCTTCTAAGGCCTGAGCTCGC
TGATCAGCCTCGATCGAGGATCCAGACATGATAAGATACATTGATGAGTTTGGACAAACCACAACTAGAA
TGCAGTGAAAAAAATGCTTTATTTGTGAAATTTGTGATGCTATTGCTTTATTTGTAACCATTATAAGCTG
CAATAAACAAGTTAACAACAACAATTGCATTCATTTTATGTTTCAGGTTCAGGGGGAGGTGTGGGAGGTT
TTTTAAAGCAAGTAAAACCTCTACAAATGTGGTATGGCTGATTATGATCAGTCGACCTGCAGGCATGCAA
GCTTGGCGTAATCATGGTCATAGCTGTTTCCTGTGTGAAATTGTTATCCGCTCACAATTCCACACAACAT
ACGAGCCGGAAGCATAAAGTGTAAAGCCTGGGGTGCCTAATGAGTGAGCTAACTCACATTAATTGCGTTG
CGCTCACTGCCCGCTTTCCAGTCGGGAAACCTGTCGTGCCAGCTGCATTAATGAATCGGCCAACGCGCGG
GGAGAGGCGGTTTGCGTATTGGGCGCTCTTCCGCTTCCTCGCTCACTGACTCGCTGCGCTCGGTCGTTCG
GCTGCGGCGAGCGGTATCAGCTCACTCAAAGGCGGTAATACGGTTATCCACAGAATCAGGGGATAACGCA
GGAAAGAACATGTGAGCAAAAGGCCAGCAAAAGGCCAGGAACCGTAAAAAGGCCGCGTTGCTGGCGTTTT
TCCATAGGCTCCGCCCCCCTGACGAGCATCACAAAAATCGACGCTCAAGTCAGAGGTGGCGAAACCCGAC
AGGACTATAAAGATACCAGGCGTTTCCCCCTGGAAGCTCCCTCGTGCGCTCTCCTGTTCCGACCCTGCCG
CTTACCGGATACCTGTCCGCCTTTCTCCCTTCGGGAAGCGTGGCGCTTTCTCATAGCTCACGCTGTAGGT
ATCTCAGTTCGGTGTAGGTCGTTCGCTCCAAGCTGGGCTGTGTGCACGAACCCCCCGTTCAGCCCGACCG
CTGCGCCTTATCCGGTAACTATCGTCTTGAGTCCAACCCGGTAAGACACGACTTATCGCCACTGGCAGCA
GCCACTGGTAACAGGATTAGCAGAGCGAGGTATGTAGGCGGTGCTACAGAGTTCTTGAAGTGGTGGCCTA
ACTACGGCTACACTAGAAGAACAGTATTTGGTATCTGCGCTCTGCTGAAGCCAGTTACCTTCGGAAAAAG
AGTTGGTAGCTCTTGATCCGGCAAACAAACCACCGCTGGTAGCGGTGGTTTTTTTGTTTGCAAGCAGCAG
ATTACGCGCAGAAAAAAAGGATCTCAAGAAGATCCTTTGATCTTTTCTACGGGGTCTGACGCTCAGTGGA
ACGAAAACTCACGTTAAGGGATTTTGGTCATGAGATTATCAAAAAGGATCTTCACCTAGATCCTTTTAAA
TTAAAAATGAAGTTTTAAATCAATCTAAAGTATATATGAGTAAACTTGGTCTGACAGTTACCAATGCTTA
ATCAGTGAGGCACCTATCTCAGCGATCTGTCTATTTCGTTCATCCATAGTTGCCTGACTCCCCGTCGTGT
AGATAACTACGATACGGGAGGGCTTACCATCTGGCCCCAGTGCTGCAATGATACCGCGAGACCCACGCTC
ACCGGCTCCAGATTTATCAGCAATAAACCAGCCAGCCGGAAGGGCCGAGCGCAGAAGTGGTCCTGCAACT
TTATCCGCCTCCATCCAGTCTATTAATTGTTGCCGGGAAGCTAGAGTAAGTAGTTCGCCAGTTAATAGTT
TGCGCAACGTTGTTGCCATTGCTACAGGCATCGTGGTGTCACGCTCGTCGTTTGGTATGGCTTCATTCAG
CTCCGGTTCCCAACGATCAAGGCGAGTTACATGATCCCCCATGTTGTGCAAAAAAGCGGTTAGCTCCTTC
GGTCCTCCGATCGTTGTCAGAAGTAAGTTGGCCGCAGTGTTATCACTCATGGTTATGGCAGCACTGCATA
ATTCTCTTACTGTCATGCCATCCGTAAGATGCTTTTCTGTGACTGGTGAGTACTCAACCAAGTCATTCTG
AGAATAGTGTATGCGGCGACCGAGTTGCTCTTGCCCGGCGTCAATACGGGATAATACCGCGCCACATAGC
AGAACTTTAAAAGTGCTCATCATTGGAAAACGTTCTTCGGGGCGAAAACTCTCAAGGATCTTACCGCTGT
TGAGATCCAGTTCGATGTAACCCACTCGTGCACCCAACTGATCTTCAGCATCTTTTACTTTCACCAGCGT
TTCTGGGTGAGCAAAAACAGGAAGGCAAAATGCCGCAAAAAAGGGAATAAGGGCGACACGGAAATGTTGA
ATACTCATACTCTTCCTTTTTCAATATTATTGAAGCATTTATCAGGGTTATTGTCTCATGAGCGGATACA
TATTTGAATGTATTTAGAAAAATAAACAAATAGGGGTTCCGCGCACATTTCCCCGAAAAGTGCCACCTGA
CGTCTAAGAAACCATTATTATCATGACATTAACCTATAAAAATAGGCGTATCACGAGGCCCTTTCGTCTC
GCGCGTTTCGGTGATGACGGTGAAAACCTCTGACACATGCAGCTCCCGGAGACGGTCACAGCTTGTCTGT
AAGCGGATGCCGGGAGCAGACAAGCCCGTCAGGGCGCGTCAGCGGGTGTTGGCGGGTGTCGGGGCTGGCT
TAACTATGCGGCATCAGAGCAGATTGTACTGAGAGTGCACCATATGCGGTGTGAAATACCGCACAGATGC
GTAAGGAGAAAATACCGCATCAGGCGCCATTCGCCATTCAGGCTGCGCAACTGTTGGGAAGGGCGATCGG
TGCGGGCCTCTTCGCTATTACGCCAGCTGGCGAAAGGGGGATGTGCTGCAAGGCGATTAAGTTGGGTAAC
GCCAGGGTTTTCCCAGTCACGACGTT
